>Addgene plasmid #130905 | pCMV-Sport6-CD9-pHluorin | addgene full sequence | sequence record 272542 | Addgene NGS Result
GTATTGGGCGCTCTTCCGCTTCCTCGCTCACTGACTCGCTGCGCTCGGTCGTTCGGCTGCGGCGAGCGGT
ATCAGCTCACTCAAAGGCGGTAATACGGTTATCCACAGAATCAGGGGATAACGCAGGAAAGAACATGTGA
GCAAAAGGCCAGCAAAAGGCCAGGAACCGTAAAAAGGCCGCGTTGCTGGCGTTTTTCCATAGGCTCCGCC
CCCCTGACGAGCATCACAAAAATCGACGCTCAAGTCAGAGGTGGCGAAACCCGACAGGACTATAAAGATA
CCAGGCGTTTCCCCCTGGAAGCTCCCTCGTGCGCTCTCCTGTTCCGACCCTGCCGCTTACCGGATACCTG
TCCGCCTTTCTCCCTTCGGGAAGCGTGGCGCTTTCTCATAGCTCACGCTGTAGGTATCTCAGTTCGGTGT
AGGTCGTTCGCTCCAAGCTGGGCTGTGTGCACGAACCCCCCGTTCAGCCCGACCGCTGCGCCTTATCCGG
TAACTATCGTCTTGAGTCCAACCCGGTAAGACACGACTTATCGCCACTGGCAGCAGCCACTGGTAACAGG
ATTAGCAGAGCGAGGTATGTAGGCGGTGCTACAGAGTTCTTGAAGTGGTGGCCTAACTACGGCTACACTA
GAAGAACAGTATTTGGTATCTGCGCTCTGCTGAAGCCAGTTACCTTCGGAAAAAGAGTTGGTAGCTCTTG
ATCCGGCAAACAAACCACCGCTGGTAGCGGTGGTTTTTTTGTTTGCAAGCAGCAGATTACGCGCAGAAAA
AAAGGATCTCAAGAAGATCCTTTGATCTTTTCTACGGGGTCTGACGCTCAGTGGAACGAAAACTCACGTT
AAGGGATTTTGGTCATGCCATAACTTCGTATAGCATACATTATACGAAGTTATGGCATGAGATTATCAAA
AAGGATCTTCACCTAGATCCTTTTAAATTAAAAATGAAGTTTTAAATCAATCTAAAGTATATATGAGTAA
ACTTGGTCTGACAGTTACCAATGCTTAATCAGTGAGGCACCTATCTCAGCGATCTGTCTATTTCGTTCAT
CCATAGTTGCCTGACTCCCCGTCGTGTAGATAACTACGATACGGGAGGGCTTACCATCTGGCCCCAGTGC
TGCAATGATACCGCGAGACCCACGCTCACCGGCTCCAGATTTATCAGCAATAAACCAGCCAGCCGGAAGG
GCCGAGCGCAGAAGTGGTCCTGCAACTTTATCCGCCTCCATCCAGTCTATTAATTGTTGCCGGGAAGCTA
GAGTAAGTAGTTCGCCAGTTAATAGTTTGCGCAACGTTGTTGCCATTGCTACAGGCATCGTGGTGTCACG
CTCGTCGTTTGGTATGGCTTCATTCAGCTCCGGTTCCCAACGATCAAGGCGAGTTACATGATCCCCCATG
TTGTGCAAAAAAGCGGTTAGCTCCTTCGGTCCTCCGATCGTTGTCAGAAGTAAGTTGGCCGCAGTGTTAT
CACTCATGGTTATGGCAGCACTGCATAATTCTCTTACTGTCATGCCATCCGTAAGATGCTTTTCTGTGAC
TGGTGAGTACTCAACCAAGTCATTCTGAGAATAGTGTATGCGGCGACCGAGTTGCTCTTGTCCGGCGTCA
ATACGGGATAATACCGCGCCACATAGCAGAACTTTAAAAGTGCTCATCATTGGAAAACGTTCTTCGGGGC
GAAAACTCTCAAGGATCTTACCGCTGTTGAGATCCAGTTCGATGTAACCCACTCGTGCACCCAACTGATC
TTCAGCATCTTTTACTTTCACCAGCGTTTCTGGGTGAGCAAAAACAGGAAGGCAAAATGCCGCAAAAAAG
GGAATAAGGGCGACACGGAAATGTTGAATACTCATACTCTTCCTTTTTCAATATTATTGAAGCATTTATC
AGGGTTATTGTCTCATGCCAGGGGTGGGCACACATATTTGATACCAGCGATCCCTACACAGCACATAATT
CAATGCGACTTCCCTCTATCGCACATCTTAGACCTTTATTCTCCCTCCAGCACACATCGAAGCTGCCGAG
CAAGCCGTTCTCACCAGTCCAAGACCTGGCATGAGCGGATACATATTTGAATGTATTTAGAAAAATAAAC
AAATAGGGGTTCCGCGCACATTTCCCCGAAAAGTGCCACCTGACGTCTAAGAAACCATTATTATCATGAC
ATTAACCTATAAAAATAGGCGTATTACGAGGCCCTTTCACGCATTAGATGCATGTCGTTACATAACTTAC
GGTAAATGGCCCGCCTGGCTGACCGCCCAACGACCCCCGCCCATTGACGTCAATAATGACGTATGTTCCC
ATAGTAACGCCAATAGGGACTTTCCATTGACGTCAATGGGTGGAGTATTTACGGTAAACTGCCCACTTGG
CAGTACATCAAGTGTATCATATGCCAAGTACGCCCCCTATTGACGTCAATGACGGTAAATGGCCCGCCTG
GCATTATGCCCAGTACATGACCTTATGGGACTTTCCTACTTGGCAGTACATCTACGTATTAGTCATCGCT
ATTACCATGGTGATGCGGTTTTGGCAGTACATCAATGGGCGTGGATAGCGGTTTGACTCACGGGGATTTC
CAAGTCTCCACCCCATTGACGTCAATGGGAGTTTGTTTTGGCACCAAAATCAACGGGACTTTCCAAAATG
TCGTAACAACTCCGCCCCATTGACGCAAATGGGCGGTAGGCGTGTACGGTGGGAGGTCTATATAAGCAGA
GCTCGTTTAGTGAACCGTCAGATCGCCTGGAGACGCCATCCACGCTGTTTTGACCTCCATAGAAGACACC
GGGACCGATCCAGCCTCCGGACTCTAGCCTAGGCCGCGGGACGGATAACAATTTCACACAGGAAACAGCT
ATGACCATTAGGCCTATTTAGGTGACACTATAGAACAAGTTTGTACAAAAAAGCAGGCTGGTACCGGTCC
GGAATTCCATGCCGGTCAAAGGAGGCACCAAGTGCATCAAATACCTGCTGTTCGGATTTAACTTCATCTT
CTGGCTTGCCGGGATTGCTGTCCTTGCCATTGGACTATGGCTCCGATTCGACTCTCAGACCAAGAGCATC
TTCGAGCAAGAAACTAATAGATCTCTAGCCACCATGGGAAGTAAAGGAGAAGAACTTTTCACTGGAGTTG
TCCCAATTCTTGTTGAATTAGATGGTGATGTTAATGGGCACAAATTTTCTGTCAGTGGAGAGGGTGAAGG
TGATGCAACATACGGAAAACTTACCCTTAAATTTATTTGCACTACTGGAAAACTACCTGTTCCTTGGCCA
ACACTTGTCACTACTTTAACTTATGGTGTTCAATGCTTTTCAAGATACCCAGATCATATGAAACGGCATG
ACTTTTTCAAGAGTGCCATGCCCGAAGGTTATGTACAGGAAAGAACTATATTTTTCAAAGATGACGGGAA
CTACAAGACACGTGCTGAAGTCAAGTTTGAAGGTGATACCCTTGTTAATAGAATCGAGTTAAAAGGTATT
GATTTTAAAGAAGATGGAAACATTCTTGGACACAAATTGGAATACAACTATAACGATCACCAGGTGTACA
TCATGGCAGACAAACAAAAGAATGGAATCAAAGCTAACTTCAAAATTAGACACAACATTGAAGATGGAGG
CGTTCAACTAGCAGACCATTATCAACAAAATACTCCAATTGGCGATGGGCCCGTCCTTTTACCAGACAAC
CATTACCTGTTTACAACTTCTACTCTTTCGAAAGATCCCAACGAAAAGAGAGACCACATGGTCCTTCTTG
AGTTTGTAACAGCTGCTGGGATTACACATGGCATGGATGAACTATACAAAACCGGTGGAGCTCGAATCAG
ATCTAATAATAATTCCAGCTTCTACACAGGAGTCTATATTCTGATCGGAGCCGGCGCCCTCATGATGCTG
GTGGGCTTCCTGGGCTGCTGCGGGGCTGTGCAGGAGTCCCAGTGCATGCTGGGACTGTTCTTCGGCTTCC
TCTTGGTGATATTCGCCATTGAAATAGCTGCGGCCATCTGGGGATATTCCCACAAGGATGAGGTGATTAA
GGAAGTCCAGGAGTTTTACAAGGACACCTACAACAAGCTGAAAACCAAGGATGAGCCCCAGCGGGAAACG
CTGAAAGCCATCCACTATGCGTTGAACTGCTGTGGTTTGGCTGGGGGCGTGGAACAGTTTATCTCAGACA
TCTGCCCCAAGAAGGACGTACTCGAAACCTTCACCGTGAAGTCCTGTCCTGATGCCATCAAAGAGGTCTT
CGACAATAAATTCCACATCATCGGCGCAGTGGGCATCGGCATTGCCGTGGTCATGATATTTGGCATGATC
TTCAGTATGATCTTGTGCTGTGCTATCCGCAGGAACCGCGAGATGGTCTAGGTCTAGAGTATCCCTCGAG
GGGCCCAAGCTTACGCGTACCCAGCTTTCTTGTACAAAGTGGTCCCTATAGTGAGTCGTATTATAAGCTA
GGCACTGGCCGTCGTTTTACAACGTCGTGACTGGGAAAACTGCTAGCTTGGGATCTTTGTGAAGGAACCT
TACTTCTGTGGTGTGACATAATTGGACAAACTACCTACAGAGATTTAAAGCTCTAAGGTAAATATAAAAT
TTTTAAGTGTATAATGTGTTAAACTAGCTGCATATGCTTGCTGCTTGAGAGTTTTGCTTACTGAGTATGA
TTTATGAAAATATTATACACAGGAGCTAGTGATTCTAATTGTTTGTGTATTTTAGATTCACAGTCCCAAG
GCTCATTTCAGGCCCCTCAGTCCTCACAGTCTGTTCATGATCATAATCAGCCATACCACATTTGTAGAGG
TTTTACTTGCTTTAAAAAACCTCCCACACCTCCCCCTGAACCTGAAACATAAAATGAATGCAATTGTTGT
TGTTAACTTGTTTATTGCAGCTTATAATGGTTACAAATAAAGCAATAGCATCACAAATTTCACAAATAAA
GCATTTTTTTCACTGCATTCTAGTTGTGGTTTGTCCAAACTCATCAATGTATCTTATCATGTCTGGATCG
ATCCTGCATTAATGAATCGGCCAACGCGCGGGGAGAGGCGGTTTGC
Features (pLannotate 1.2.2; 20 found; start..end, strand, type, name):
    194..782     -  rep_origin     ori: high-copy-number ColE1/pMB1/pBR322/pUC origin of replication
    860..893     +  protein_bind   loxP: Cre-mediated recombination occurs in the 8-bp core sequence (GCATACAT). Cre recombinase
    995..1855    -  CDS            AmpR: β-lactamase; bla; confers resistance to ampicillin, carbenicillin, and related antibiotics
   1856..1907    -  promoter       AmpR promoter (fragment): bla
   2060..2116    -  promoter       AmpR promoter (fragment): bla
   2226..2529    +  enhancer       CMV enhancer: human cytomegalovirus immediate early enhancer
   2530..2733    +  promoter       CMV promoter: human cytomegalovirus (CMV) immediate early promoter
   2886..2904    +  promoter       SP6 promoter: promoter for bacteriophage SP6 RNA polymerase
   2905..2929    +  protein_bind   attB1: mutant version of attB; recombination site for the Gateway® BP reaction BP Clonase™
   2964..3050    +  CDS            CD151 (fragment): CD151_HUMAN - Also known as TSPAN24. Experimental evidence at protein level: Swiss-Prot protein existence level 1. (Microbial infection) Plays a role in human papillomavirus 16/HPV-16 endocytosis upon binding to cell surface receptor. From Homo sapiens (Human).
   3120..3830    +  CDS            superecliptic pHluorin: pH-sensitive mutant of green fluorescent protein (Ng et al., 2002) excited strongly by blue light at neutral pH but minimally fluorescent at acidic pH
   3864..4370    +  CDS            Cd151 (fragment): CD151_MOUSE - Also known as Peta3. Experimental evidence at protein level: Swiss-Prot protein existence level 1. Essential for the proper assembly of the glomerular and tubular basement membranes in kidney. From Mus musculus (Mouse).
   4429..4453    -  protein_bind   attB2: mutant version of attB; recombination site for the Gateway® BP reaction BP Clonase™
   4455..4473    -  promoter       T7 promoter: promoter for bacteriophage T7 RNA polymerase
   4483..4520    +  CDS            lacZα (fragment): LacZα fragment of β-galactosidase; lacZ fragment
   4532..4646    +  intron         large T intron (fragment): SV40 (simian virus 40) large T antigen intron
   4720..4745    +  intron         small t intron (fragment): SV40 (simian virus 40) small t antigen intron
   4745..4882    +  CDS            large T antigen (fragment): large T antigen from SV40 (simian virus 40)
   4905..5039    +  polyA_signal   SV40 poly(A) signal: SV40 polyadenylation signal
   5044..11      -  CDS            lacI (fragment) (across the origin): lac repressor; lacI; The lac repressor binds to the lac operator to inhibit transcription in E. coli. This inhibition can be relieved by adding lactose or isopropyl-β-D-thiogalactopyranoside (IPTG).
