[The description below was written by a language model from this plasmid's Addgene catalogue record and pLannotate feature annotations shown in this document.]
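Description:
pCMV-Sport6-CD9-pHluorin is a mammalian expression plasmid built on the Invitrogen pCMV-Sport6 backbone. It is propagated in E. coli at high copy from a ColE1/pUC-type origin and selected with ampicillin through the β-lactamase (AmpR) gene. The payload is human CD9, a tetraspanin, carrying a pH-sensitive GFP variant (pHluorin, annotated as superecliptic pHluorin) inserted internally between Asn-50 and Asn-51 of the first extracellular loop rather than at either terminus. The fusion was cloned between EcoRI and XbaI sites, which are retained. It is driven by the human CMV immediate-early enhancer and promoter and terminated by an SV40-derived region containing intron fragments and the SV40 polyadenylation signal. Backbone elements flanking the insert include SP6 and T7 phage promoters, Gateway attB1 and attB2 sites, and a single loxP site near the origin.

Because loop 1 faces the lumen of acidic multivesicular bodies, pHluorin fluorescence is quenched there. It brightens abruptly when the compartment fuses with the plasma membrane and the loop is exposed to neutral extracellular medium. The construct is therefore used for live imaging of multivesicular body–plasma membrane fusion events, as a readout of exosome secretion from single cells.

Two points in the record do not line up. The automated annotation labels the coding segments on either side of pHluorin as CD151 fragments (human and mouse). These are probably homology-based hits to a related tetraspanin, but the table itself contains no CD9 annotation to confirm the catalogued insert. The sequenced record is also 5,086 nt, shorter than the 5,803 bp total size listed in the catalogue, and the record does not explain this difference.
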