Addgene plasmid #130905: pCMV-Sport6-CD9-pHluorin
Purpose: Expression of CD9-pHluorin for visualization of multivesicular body-plasma membrane fusion.
Depositing lab: DM Pegtel. Depositing organization: Vrije Universiteit Medisch Centrum (inactive). Publication: Quantifying exosome secretion from single cells reveals a modulatory role for GPCR signaling. Verweij FJ, Bebelman MP, Jimenez CR, Garcia-Vallejo JJ, Janssen H, Neefjes J, Knol JC, de Goeij-de Haas R, Piersma SR, Baglio SR, Verhage M, Middeldorp JM, Zomer A, van Rheenen J, Coppolino MG, Hurbain I, Raposo G, Smit MJ, Toonen RFG, van Niel G, Pegtel DM. J Cell Biol. 2018 Mar 5;217(3):1129-1142. doi: 10.1083/jcb.201703206. Epub 2018 Jan 16. PubMed 29339438.
Backbone
  Vector backbone: pCMV-sport6
  Backbone manufacturer: Invitrogen
  Backbone size w/o insert (bp): 4360
  Total vector size (bp): 5803
  Vector type: Mammalian Expression
Growth in bacteria
  Bacterial resistance: Ampicillin, 100 μg/mL
  Growth temperature: 37°C
  Growth strain: DH5alpha
  Copy number: High Copy
Gene/Insert
  Gene/Insert name: CD9-pHluorin
  Species: H. sapiens (human); Aequorea victoria
  Insert size (bp): 1443
  Mutation: phluorin inserted between Asn-50 and Asn-51 in extracellular loop 1
  Entrez Gene: CD9 (a.k.a. BTCC-1, DRAP-27, MIC3, MRP-1, TSPAN-29, TSPAN29)
  Promoter: CMV
  Tag / fusion protein: pHluorin
  Cloning method: Restriction Enzyme; 5′ cloning site EcoRI (not destroyed); 3′ cloning site XbaI (not destroyed)
  Sequencing primers: 5′ GAGCGGATAACAATTTCACACAGG; 3′ AATACGACTCACTATAG
Terms and licenses: Academic/Nonprofit Terms; Industry Terms: Not Available to Industry
How to cite: pCMV-Sport6-CD9-pHluorin was a gift from DM Pegtel (Addgene plasmid # 130905 ; http://n2t.net/addgene:130905 ; RRID:Addgene_130905)
