>Addgene plasmid #130905 | pCMV-Sport6-CD9-pHluorin | depositor partial sequence | sequence record 251137 | CD9-pHluorin
ATGCCGGTCAAAGGAGGCACCAAGTGCATCAAATACCTGCTGTTCGGATTTAACTTCATCTTCTGGCTTG
CCGGGATTGCTGTCCTTGCCATTGGACTATGGCTCCGATTCGACTCTCAGACCAAGAGCATCTTCGAGCA
AGAAACTAATAGATCTCTAGCCACCATGGGAAGTAAAGGAGAAGAACTTTTCACTGGAGTTGTCCCAATT
CTTGTTGAATTAGATGGTGATGTTAATGGGCACAAATTTTCTGTCAGTGGAGAGGGTGAAGGTGATGCAA
CATACGGAAAACTTACCCTTAAATTTATTTGCACTACTGGAAAACTACCTGTTCCTTGGCCAACACTTGT
CACTACTTTAACTTATGGTGTTCAATGCTTTTCAAGATACCCAGATCATATGAAACGGCATGACTTTTTC
AAGAGTGCCATGCCCGAAGGTTATGTACAGGAAAGAACTATATTTTTCAAAGATGACGGGAACTACAAGA
CACGTGCTGAAGTCAAGTTTGAAGGTGATACCCTTGTTAATAGAATCGAGTTAAAAGGTATTGATTTTAA
AGAAGATGGAAACATTCTTGGACACAAATTGGAATACAACTATAACGATCACCAGGTGTACATCATGGCA
GACAAACAAAAGAATGGAATCAAAGCTAACTTCAAAATTAGACACAACATTGAAGATGGAGGCGTTCAAC
TAGCAGACCATTATCAACAAAATACTCCAATTGGCGATGGGCCCGTCCTTTTACCAGACAACCATTACCT
GTTTACAACTTCTACTCTTTCGAAAGATCCCAACGAAAAGAGAGACCACATGGTCCTTCTTGAGTTTGTA
ACAGCTGCTGGGATTACACATGGCATGGATGAACTATACAAAACCGGTGGAGCTCGAATCAGATCTAATA
ATAATTCCAGCTTCTACACAGGAGTCTATATTCTGATCGGAGCCGGCGCCCTCATGATGCTGGTGGGCTT
CCTGGGCTGCTGCGGGGCTGTGCAGGAGTCCCAGTGCATGCTGGGACTGTTCTTCGGCTTCCTCTTGGTG
ATATTCGCCATTGAAATAGCTGCGGCCATCTGGGGATATTCCCACAAGGATGAGGTGATTAAGGAAGTCC
AGGAGTTTTACAAGGACACCTACAACAAGCTGAAAACCAAGGATGAGCCCCAGCGGGAAACGCTGAAAGC
CATCCACTATGCGTTGAACTGCTGTGGTTTGGCTGGGGGCGTGGAACAGTTTATCTCAGACATCTGCCCC
AAGAAGGACGTACTCGAAACCTTCACCGTGAAGTCCTGTCCTGATGCCATCAAAGAGGTCTTCGACAATA
AATTCCACATCATCGGCGCAGTGGGCATCGGCATTGCCGTGGTCATGATATTTGGCATGATCTTCAGTAT
GATCTTGTGCTGTGCTATCCGCAGGAACCGCGAGATGGTCTAG
